Addgene plasmid #60529: pMSCV-Pidd1(T788A)
Purpose: Retroviral expression of Pidd1 T788A phosphorylation mutant
Depositing lab: Trudy Oliver. Depositing organization: University of Utah. Publication: Caspase-2 impacts lung tumorigenesis and chemotherapy response in vivo. Terry MR, Arya R, Mukhopadhyay A, Berrett KC, Clair PM, Witt B, Salama ME, Bhutkar A, Oliver TG. Cell Death Differ. 2014 Oct 10. doi: 10.1038/cdd.2014.159. PubMed 25301067.
Backbone
  Vector backbone: pMSCV
  Backbone size w/o insert (bp): 7000
  Total vector size (bp): 10000
  Modifications to backbone: JL090 MCS (HindIII-ApaI) cloned into pMSCV vector using HindIII and ApaI
  Vector type: Mammalian Expression, Retroviral
  Selectable markers: Puromycin
Growth in bacteria
  Bacterial resistance: Ampicillin, 100 μg/mL
  Growth temperature: 37°C
  Growth strain: DH5alpha
  Copy number: Unknown
Gene/Insert
  Gene/Insert name: Pidd1 (alt name: Lrdd1)
  Species: H. sapiens (human)
  Insert size (bp): 2800
  Mutation: Threonine 788 to Alanine*
  GenBank ID: NM_145886
  Entrez Gene: PIDD1 (a.k.a. LRDD, PIDD)
  Tag / fusion protein: Flag (C terminal on insert)
  Cloning method: Restriction Enzyme; 5′ cloning site BamH1 (not destroyed); 3′ cloning site BamH1 (not destroyed)
  Sequencing primers: 5′ TGACACGGTGGAGATGTTC
Resource information
  A portion of this plasmid was derived from a plasmid made by: Antoine Tinel in Jurg Tschopp's lab cloned pMSCV-Pidd1. We generated point mutation using site-directed mutagenesis. *The Tschopp clone also contains V806D and R877H mutations, which are not known to affect function.
Terms and licenses: Academic/Nonprofit Terms; Industry Terms: Not Available to Industry
How to cite: pMSCV-Pidd1(T788A) was a gift from Trudy Oliver (Addgene plasmid # 60529 ; http://n2t.net/addgene:60529 ; RRID:Addgene_60529)
