[The description below was written by a language model from this plasmid's Addgene catalogue record.]
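Description:
pMSCV-Pidd1(T788A) is a retroviral mammalian expression plasmid built on the pMSCV (murine stem cell virus) backbone, in which the original polylinker was replaced with a custom multiple cloning site inserted between HindIII and ApaI. The recorded total size is about 10 kb, of which about 7 kb is backbone. It is propagated in E. coli under ampicillin selection, and transduced mammalian cells can be selected with puromycin. As with MSCV vectors generally, the viral long terminal repeats and packaging signal allow the transcript to be packaged into retroviral particles when the plasmid is introduced into a suitable packaging cell line. The 5′ LTR typically drives expression of the inserted gene after integration, although the record provides no feature table and does not explicitly state the promoter arrangement.

The insert is an approximately 2.8 kb human PIDD1 (also known as LRDD or PIDD) coding sequence, cloned as a BamHI fragment with both sites retained and carrying a C-terminal Flag tag for detection or immunoprecipitation. Site-directed mutagenesis of a previously made pMSCV-Pidd1 clone introduced a threonine-to-alanine substitution at residue 788, producing a mutant that cannot be phosphorylated at that position. The parental clone also carries V806D and R877H changes, which the record notes are not known to affect function. The construct is intended for stable retroviral expression of this phosphorylation-site mutant. It was deposited in connection with work on caspase-2 in lung tumorigenesis and chemotherapy response, where it would let the mutant be compared with wild-type PIDD1.
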