>Addgene plasmid #60529 | pMSCV-Pidd1(T788A) | addgene partial sequence | sequence record 99764 | pLXSN5 5'-CCCTTGAACCTCCTCGTTCGACC-3'
TCCTCCCTTTATCCAGCCCTCACTCCTTCTCTAGGCGCCGGAATTAGATCAAGCTTGGTACCGGATCCAT
GGCTGCAACGGTGGAGGGGCCAGAGCTGGAGGCAGCTGCTGCCGCAGGAGATGCTTCAGAGGATTCGGAC
GCAGGGTCCAGGGCGCTGCCTTTCCTGGGCGGCAACCGGCTGAGCTTGGACCTGTACCCCGGGGGCTGCC
AGCAGCTGCTGCACCTGTGTGTCCAGCAGCCTCTTCAGCTGCTGCAGGTGGAATTCTTGCGTCTGAGCAC
TCACGAGGACCCTCAGCTGCTGGAGGCCACCCTGGCCCAGCTGCCTCAGAGCCTGTCCTGCCTCCGCTCC
CTGGTCCTCAAAGGAGGGCAACGCCGGGACACACTGGGTGCCTGTCTCCGGGGTGCCCTGACCAACCTGC
CCGCTGGTCTGAGTGGCCTGGCCCATCTGGCCCACCTGGACCTGAGCTTCAACAGCCTGGAGACACTGCC
GGCCTGTGTCCTGCAGATGCGAGGTCTGGGTGCGCTCTTGCTGTCTCACAACTGCCTCTCTGAGCTGCCT
GAGGCTCTGGGGGCCCTCCCCGCCCTCACCTTCCTCACAGTGACACACAACCGCCTGCAGACGCTGCCCC
CAGCACTGGGGGCCCTATCCACCCTGCAGCGCCTCGATCTCTCTCAGAATCTGCTGGACACGCTACCTCC
TGAGATTGGAGGCCTGGGCAGCCTCCTGGAGCTCAACCTGGCCTCCAACCGGCTGCAGAGCCTCCCAGCC
TCTCTGGCGGGACTTCGGTCCTTGCGGCTCCTTGTCCTGCACAGCAACCTCCTGGCCTCTGTGCCAGCTG
ACTTGGCCCGCCTTCCACTCCTCACCCGGCTCGACCTGAGGGACAACCAGCTCCGGGACCTGCCCCCTGA
GCTGCTAGACGCCCCCTTTGTGCGCCTGCAGGGGAACCCCCTGGGTGAGGCCTCGCCAGACGCCCCGAGT
TCACCAGTGGCAGCCCTCATTCCAGAAATGCCCAGACTGTTCCTGACCTCAGATTTGGACAGCTTTCCTG
TGACCCCTCGAGGCTGCTCAGTGACCCTGGCCTGTGG
