>Addgene plasmid #60529 | pMSCV-Pidd1(T788A) | addgene partial sequence | sequence record 99790 | MSCV_C_rev2 5'-ggccagaggccacttgtgtagcgcc-3'
CCCAGCGGGGCTGCTAAAGCGCATGCTCCAGACTGCCTTGGGAAAAGCGCCTCCCCTACCCGGTAGAATT
GGGCCCTCTAGACTAGTCATCTACTCGAGCGGCCGCCAGTGTGATGGATATCTGCAGAATTCTTTATCGT
CATCGTCTTTGTAATCCATGTTTTGATTCCCGGGGGATCCGGCCTGGGCAGGCTCTGGGGGCTGTGGAGC
TGAGGAGCCAGGCAGAGCGGGGTCCTTGGGGGCCAAGCCCATGCGTCGGATGCTGTCCTGGTACTTGCGG
TGGCCGAGCTCCAAGACTGCGCGCACCTCTTCAGCCACGTCCTGCCGGTCACTCTGCTCCAGGGCCTGCA
CCAGGAGCCCCACAGCCCCTGGCTGCCCAGCCTGGCGCTCAGCCCAGGAGAAGAGCATGTGACGGATCTG
CTCATCCAGATCATCCCGGAACTCGTGCCGGATGCGCTGCACCTCCCGGTAGGACACCCCCAGGTGCAGG
GCCATGGCTGGCCAGTCCAGACCCAGACGCCCAGCCACACTCAGCAGGTTGCTCTGCGCCAGAAAGCCGG
TCTCGGCATCTCCCAGATTCAAGGGTGCCAAGGAGAGGCCAGCCCCCCGCCGTGGCCCCTCGGACCCTCG
AAGTCTCGGCAGCTTGATGGGCAGAGTGGCCATCCACAGGGCGTCTGCGCCCTTCCTCTGCCGGGCAGCC
TCAGCCTCCTCGGGCACCCGCACAGGCACCGCGCCACGGTAGAAGGACACCTGGCCCCGCACAGCCTGAG
CCTCCCGGTCCAGAGTGGTGGTCACGTATACCTCCTTCACATTCTTCAGGTGCGAGTAGAAGACAAAGCA
GATTCTGCCCTCCACACAATCAGGGCGGTCAGCATCCACGTCGATGCCGCGCTCGAAGGCCGCAAAGAAC
TCTTCGCCCTCGAACATCTCCACCGTGTCAGAGGGCTCGGGGCCCCGGTACCGCTCCAGCAGCCGCCGAA
GGGTGGCGTCCACCTTGTTTCGGGGCAGGCACTGCAGCAGGACCTGCTCAGGGTCCCGGCGCCGCTGCA
