>Addgene plasmid #60529 | pMSCV-Pidd1(T788A) | depositor partial sequence | sequence record 99816 | pMSCV-Pidd1(T788A) sequence 884 bps
CGGCATCGACGTGGATGCTGACCGCCCTGATTGTGTGGAGGGCAGAATCTGCTTTGTCTTCTACTCGCAC
CTGAAGAATGTGAAGGAGGTATACGTGACCACCACTCTGGACCGGGAGGCTCAGGCTGTGCGGGGCCAGG
TGTCCTTCTACCGTGGCGCGGTGCCTGTGCGGGTGCCCGAGGAGGCTGAGGCTGCCCGGCAGAGGAAGGG
CGCAGACGCCCTGTGGATGGCCACTCTGCCCATCAAGCTGCCGAGACTTCGAGGGTCCGAGGGGCCACGG
CGGGGGGCTGGCCTCTCCTTGGCACCCTTGAATCTGGGAGATGCCGAGACCGGCTTTCTGGCGCAGAGCA
ACCTGCTGAGTGTGGCTGGGCGTCTGGGTCTGGACTGGCCAGCCATGGCCCTGCACCTGGGGGTGTCCTA
CCGGGAGGTGCAGCGCATCCGGCACGAGTTCCGGGATGATCTGGATGAGCAGATCCGTCACATGCTCTTC
TCCTGGGCTGAGCGCCAGGCTGGGCAGCCAGGGGCTGTGGGGCTCCTGGTGCAGGCCCTGGAGCAGAGTG
ACCGGCAGGACGTGGCTGAAGAGGTGCGCGCAGTCTTGGAGCTCGGCCACCGCAAGTACCAGGACAGCAT
CCGACGCATGGGCTTGGCCCCCAAGGACCCCGCTCTGCCTGGCTCCTCAGCTCCACAGCCCCCAGAGCCT
GCCCAGGCCGGATCCCCCGGGAATCAAAACATGGATTACAAAGACGATGACGATAAAGAATTCTGCAGAT
ATCCATCACACTGGCGGCCGCTCGAGTAGATGACTAGTCTAGAGGGCCCAATTCTACSGGTAGGGGAGGC
GCTTTTCCAAGGCAGTCTGGAGCATGCGCTTTAGCAGCCCCGCT
